>Addgene plasmid #75448 | pECT1D | depositor full sequence | sequence record 146476 | pECT1D sequence 4534 bps
CTCGAGAATCAGCTGTTGCCCGTCTCACTGGTGAAAAGAAAAACCACCCTGGCTCCCAATACGCAAACCG
CCTCTCCCCGCGCGTTGGCCGATTCATTAATGCAACTGGCACGACAGGTTTCCCGACTGGAAAGCGGGCA
GGCGGCGAACAAAAACGAAGAAAACACCAACGAAGTGGCCCCCAATATGCTGAACGCGGGCCAGGCGAAC
CGTCTTCAGTTGTAACCGCGGAGGAGAAAGTACCATGATTCCGGGGATCCGTCGACCTGCAGTTCGAAGT
TCCTATTCTCTAGAAAGTATAGGAACTTCAGAGCGCTTTTGAAGCTCACGCTGCCGCAAGCACTCAGGGC
GCAAGGGCTGCTAAAGGAAGCGGAACACGTAGAAAGCCAGTCCGCAGAAACGGTGCTGACCCCGGATGAA
TGTCAGCTACTGGGCTATCTGGACAAGGGAAAACGCAAGCGCAAAGAGAAAGCAGGTAGCTTGCAGTGGG
CTTACATGGCGATAGCTAGACTGGGCGGTTTTATGGACAGCAAGCGAACCGGAATTGCCAGCTGGGGCGC
CCTCTGGTAAGGTTGGGAAGCCCTGCAAAGTAAACTGGATGGCTTTCTTGCCGCCAAGGATCTGATGGCG
CAGGGGATCAAGATCTGATCAAGAGACAGGATGAGGATCGTTTCGCATGATTGAACAAGATGGATTGCAC
GCAGGTTCTCCGGCCGCTTGGGTGGAGAGGCTATTCGGCTATGACTGGGCACAACAGACAATCGGCTGCT
CTGATGCCGCCGTGTTCCGGCTGTCAGCGCAGGGGCGCCCGGTTCTTTTTGTCAAGACCGACCTGTCCGG
TGCCCTGAATGAACTGCAGGACGAGGCAGCGCGGCTATCGTGGCTGGCCACGACGGGCGTTCCTTGCGCA
GCTGTGCTCGACGTTGTCACTGAAGCGGGAAGGGACTGGCTGCTATTGGGCGAAGTGCCGGGGCAGGATC
TCCTGTCATCTCACCTTGCTCCTGCCGAGAAAGTATCCATCATGGCTGATGCAATGCGGCGGCTGCATAC
GCTTGATCCGGCTACCTGCCCATTCGACCACCAAGCGAAACATCGCATCGAGCGAGCACGTACTCGGATG
GAAGCCGGTCTTGTCGATCAGGATGATCTGGACGAAGAGCATCAGGGGCTCGCGCCAGCCGAACTGTTCG
CCAGGCTCAAGGCGCGCATGCCCGACGGCGAGGATCTCGTCGTGACCCATGGCGATGCCTGCTTGCCGAA
TATCATGGTGGAAAATGGCCGCTTTTCTGGATTCATCGACTGTGGCCGGCTGGGTGTGGCGGACCGCTAT
CAGGACATAGCGTTGGCTACCCGTGATATTGCTGAAGAGCTTGGCGGCGAATGGGCTGACCGCTTCCTCG
TGCTTTACGGTATCGCCGCTCCCGATTCGCAGCGCATCGCCTTCTATCGCCTTCTTGACGAGTTCTTCTA
ATAAGGGGATCTTGAAGTTCCTATTCCGAAGTTCCTATTCTCTAGAAAGTATAGGAACTTCGAAGCAGCT
CCAGCCTACATAAAAGCTTTAAGTTGGTTCTCTTGGATCAATTTGCTGACAATGGCGTTTACCTTACCAG
TAATGTATTCAAGGCTAATTTTTTCAAGTTCATTCCAACCAATGATAGGCATCACTTCTTGGATAGGGAT
AAGGTTTTTATTATTATCAATAATATAATCAAGATAATGTTCAAATATACTTTCTAAGGCAGACCAACCA
TTTGTTAAATCAGTTTTTGTTGTGATGTAGGCATCAATCATAATTAATTGCTGCTTATAACAGGCACTGA
GTAATTGTTTTTTATTTTTAAAGTGATGATAAAAGGCACCTTTGGTCACCAACGCTTTTCCCGAGATCCT
CTACGCCGGACGCATCGTGGCCGGCATCACCGGCGCCACAGGTGCGGTTGCTGGCGCCTATATCGCCGAC
ATCACCGATGGGGAAGATCGGGCTCGCCACTTCGGGCTCATGAGCGCTTGTTTCGGCGTGGGTATGGTGG
CAGGCCCCGTGGCCGGGGGACTGTTGGGCGCCATCTCCTTGCTGCCTCGCGCGTTTCGGTGATGACGGTG
AAAACCTCTGACACATGCAGCTCCCGGAGACGGTCACAGCTTGTCTGTAAGCGGATGCCGGGAGCAGACA
AGCCCGTCAGGGCGCGTCAGCGGGTGTTGGCGGGTGTCGGGGCGCAGCCATGACCCAGTCACGTAGCGAT
AGCGGAGTGTATACTGGCTTAACTATGCGGCATCAGAGCAGATTGTACTGAGAGTGCACCATAAATCAAT
CTAAAGTATATATGAGTAAACTTGGTCTGACAGTTACCAATGCTTAATCAGTGAGGCACCTATCTCAGCG
ATCTGTCTATTTCGTTCATCCATAGTTGCCTGACTCCCCGTCGTGTAGATAACTACGATACGGGAGGGCT
TACCATCTGGCCCCAGTGCTGCAATGATACCGCGAGACCCACGCTCACCGGCTCCAGATTTATCAGCAAT
AAACCAGCCAGCCGGAAGGGCCGAGCGCAGAAGTGGTCCTGCAACTTTATCCGCCTCCATCCAGTCTATT
AATTGTTGCCGGGAAGCTAGAGTAAGTAGTTCGCCAGTTAATAGTTTGCGCAACGTTGTTGCCATTGCTG
CAGGCATCGTGGTGTCACGCTCGTCGTTTGGTATGGCTTCATTCAGCTCCGGTTCCCAACGATCAAGGCG
AGTTACATGATCCCCCATGTTGTGCAAAAAAGCGGTTAGCTCCTTCGGTCCTCCGATCGTTGTCAGAAGT
AAGTTGGCCGCAGTGTTATCACTCATGGTTATGGCAGCACTGCATAATTCTCTTACTGTCATGCCATCCG
TAAGATGCTTTTCTGTGACTGGTGAGTACTCAACCAAGTCATTCTGAGAATAGTGTATGCGGCGACCGAG
TTGCTCTTGCCCGGCGTCAACACGGGATAATACCGCGCCACATAGCAGAACTTTAAAAGTGCTCATCATT
GGAAAACGTTCTTCGGGGCGAAAACTCTCAAGGATCTTACCGCTGTTGAGATCCAGTTCGATGTAACCCA
CTCGTGCACCCAACTGATCTTCAGCATCTTTTACTTTCACCAGCGTTTCTGGGTGAGCAAAAACAGGAAG
GCAAAATGCCGCAAAAAAGGGAATAAGGGCGACACGGAAATGTTGAATACTCATACTCTTCCTTTTTCAA
TATTATTGAAGCATTTATCAGGGTTATTGTCTCATGAGCGGATACATATTTGAATGTATTTAGAAAAATA
AACAAATAGGGGTTCCGCGCACATTTCCCCGAAAAGTGCCACCTGACGTCTAAGAAACCATTATTATCAT
GACATTAACCTATAAAAATAGGCGTATCACGAGGCCCTTTCGTCTTCAAGAATTCCCATGTCAGCCGTTA
AGTGTTCCTGTGTCACTCAAAATTGCTTTGAGAGGCTCTAAGGGCTTCTCAGTGCGTTACATCCCTGGCT
TGTTGTCCACAACCGTTAAACCTTAAAAGCTTTAAAAGCCTTATATATTCTTTTTTTTCTTATAAAACTT
AAAACCTTAGAGGCTATTTAAGTTGCTGATTTATATTAATTTTATTGTTCAAACATGAGAGCTTAGTACG
TGAAACATGAGAGCTTAGTACGTTAGCCATGAGAGCTTAGTACGTTAGCCATGAGGGTTTAGTTCGTTAA
ACATGAGAGCTTAGTACGTTAAACATGAGAGCTTAGTACGTGAAACATGAGAGCTTAGTACGTACTATCA
ACAGGTTGAACTGCTGATCTTCAGATCCTCTACGCCGGACGCATCGTGGGGATCTGGTTCCGCGCACATT
TCCCCGAAAAGTGCCACCTAAATTGTAAGCGTTAATATTTTGTTAAAATTCGCGTTAAATTTTTGTTAAA
TCAGCTCATTTTTTAACCAATAGGCCGAAATCGGCAAAATCCCTTATAAATCAAAAGAATAGACCGAGAT
AGGGT
[37 nt withheld, positions 3996-4032]
AAAGAACGTGGACTCCAACGTCAAAGG
[49 nt withheld, positions 4060-4108]
T
[91 nt withheld, positions 4110-4200]
G
[124 nt withheld, positions 4202-4325]
CCCATTCGCCATTCAGGCTGCGCAACTGTTGGGAAGGGCGATCGGTGCGGGCCTCTTCGCTATTACGCCA
GCTGGCGAAAGGGGGATGTGCTGCAAGGCGATTAAGTTGGGTAACGCCAGGGTTTTCCCAGTCACGACGT
TGTAAAACGACGGCCAGTGAGCGCGCGTAATACGACTCACTATAGGGCGAATTGGGTACCGGGCCCCCC
Features (pLannotate 1.2.2; 16 found; start..end, strand, type, name):
      7..141     +  CDS            lacI (fragment): lac repressor; lacI; The lac repressor binds to the lac operator to inhibit transcription in E. coli. This inhibition can be relieved by adding lactose or isopropyl-β-D-thiogalactopyranoside (IPTG).
    276..309     +  protein_bind   FRT (minimal): supports FLP-mediated excision but not integration (Turan and Bode, 2011) FLP recombinase from the Saccharomyces cerevisiae 2μ plasmid
    316..645     +  CDS            tnpA (fragment): TN5P_ECOLX - Also known as tnp. Experimental evidence at protein level: Swiss-Prot protein existence level 1. Mediates transposition of transposon Tn5 by a 'cut and paste' mechanism. First, the monomeric transposase binds the 19 bp inverted DNA repeats flanking the transposon. Then, dimerization of the DNA- bound transposase creates a synaptic DNA complex. After nicking of the first DNA strand, excision of the transposon proceeds through a series of intermediates. The transposase then mediates the insertion of the transposon at a new site by strand transfer. The activity of the wild- type tran
    677..1468    +  CDS            neo: KKA2_KLEPN - Also known as kan, nptII. Experimental evidence at protein level: Swiss-Prot protein existence level 1. Resistance to kanamycin, neomycin, paromomycin, ribostamycin, butirosin and gentamicin B. From Klebsiella pneumoniae.
   1484..1531    +  protein_bind   FRT: FLP-mediated recombination occurs in the 8-bp core sequence TCTAGAAA (Turan and Bode, 2011). FLP recombinase from the Saccharomyces cerevisiae 2μ plasmid
   1552..1887    -  CDS            tetC (fragment): TETC_ECOLX - Experimental evidence at protein level: Swiss-Prot protein existence level 1. From Escherichia coli.
   1885..2072    +  CDS            TcR (fragment): tetracycline efflux protein; tet; confers resistance to tetracycline
   2071..2111    +  CDS            rop (fragment): Rop protein, which maintains plasmids at low copy number; rop
   2213..2303    +  misc_feature   bom (fragment): basis of mobility region from pBR322
   2344..3204    -  CDS            AmpR: β-lactamase; bla; confers resistance to ampicillin, carbenicillin, and related antibiotics
   3205..3309    -  promoter       AmpR promoter: bla
   3419..3807    -  rep_origin     R6K γ ori: γ replication origin from E. coli plasmid R6K; requires the R6K initiator protein pi for replication
   3897..4325    -  rep_origin     f1 ori (sequence partly withheld): f1 bacteriophage origin of replication; arrow indicates direction of (+) strand synthesis
   4330..4485    -  CDS            lacZα (fragment): LacZα fragment of β-galactosidase; lacZ fragment
   4493..4511    +  promoter       T7 promoter: promoter for bacteriophage T7 RNA polymerase
   4520..6       -  misc_feature   MCS (fragment) (across the origin): pBluescript multiple cloning site
