[The description below was written by a language model from this plasmid's Addgene catalogue record and pLannotate feature annotations shown in this document.]
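Description:
pECT1D is a low-copy bacterial plasmid derived from the suicide vector pWM91, built not for expression but as a PCR template for appending the pdt1D protein degradation tag to chromosomal genes in E. coli. According to the record, the sacB counter-selection and lacZ genes of pWM91 were removed and replaced, by Gibson assembly, with the pdt1D insert and a kanamycin-resistance cassette of the type used for PCR-based recombineering. The insert has no promoter of its own, which fits its role: once amplified and recombined in frame at the end of a target gene, the tag is expressed from that gene's native regulatory signals. The pdt1D sequence itself was not picked up as a named feature in the annotation.

Replication depends on the R6K γ origin, which needs the pi initiator protein, so the plasmid is maintained only in pir-carrying hosts. As a result, template carried over into ordinary recipient strains cannot persist and give false-positive colonies. The feature table shows the neo (kanamycin/neomycin phosphotransferase) gene, preceded by a Tn5-derived fragment and flanked by two FRT sites. This arrangement would allow FLP recombinase to excise the marker after integration, leaving the tag and a small scar. Kanamycin is the listed selection, although an intact AmpR gene with its promoter is also annotated.

The other annotated elements appear to be backbone remnants rather than functional parts of the design. They include an f1 origin, a T7 promoter, a partial pBluescript multiple cloning site, and fragments of lacI, lacZα, tetracycline-resistance genes, rop and the pBR322 bom region. The construct belongs to a system for tunable protein degradation in bacteria.
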