Addgene plasmid #75448: pECT1D
Purpose: Plasmid that serves as the PCR template to create genomic pdt1D insertions. Plasmid contains the R6K origin of replication so needs pir gene to replicate
Depositing lab: James Collins. Depositing organization: Boston University Medical Campus. Publication: Tunable protein degradation in bacteria. Cameron DE, Collins JJ. Nat Biotechnol. 2014 Dec;32(12):1276-81. doi: 10.1038/nbt.3053. Epub 2014 Nov 17. PubMed 25402616.
Backbone
  Vector backbone: pWM91
  Modifications to backbone: removed sacB and lacZ genes and replaced with kan cassette from Datsenko et al. as well as the indicated pdt insertion
  Vector type: Bacterial Expression
Growth in bacteria
  Bacterial resistance: Kanamycin, 50 μg/mL
  Growth temperature: 37°C
  Growth strain: Pir1
  Copy number: Low Copy
Gene/Insert
  Gene/Insert name: pdt1D
  Species: E. coli
  Promoter: none
  Cloning method: Gibson Cloning
  Sequencing primers: 5′ AATCAGCTGTTGCCCGTCTC
Terms and licenses: Academic/Nonprofit Terms; Industry Terms: Not Available to Industry
How to cite: pECT1D was a gift from James Collins (Addgene plasmid # 75448 ; http://n2t.net/addgene:75448 ; RRID:Addgene_75448)
