>Addgene plasmid #75448 | pECT1D | addgene partial sequence | sequence record 146580 | M13pUC-Fwd 5'-CCCAGTCACGACGTTGTAAAACG-3'
GTGAAAAGAAAAACCACCCTGGCTCCCAATACGCAAACCGCCTCTCCCCGCGCGTTGGCCGATTCATTAA
TGCAACTGGCACGACAGGTTTCCCGACTGGAAAGCGGGCAGGCGGCGAACAAAAACGAAGAAAACACCAA
CGAAGTGGCCCCCAATATGCTGAACGCGGGCCAGGCGAACCGTCTTCAGTTGTAACCGCGGAGGAGAAAG
TACCATGATTCCGGGGATCCGTCGACCTGCAGTTCGAAGTTCCTATTCTCTAGAAAGTATAGGAACTTCA
GAGCGCTTTTGAAGCTCACGCTGCCGCAAGCACTCAGGGCGCAAGGGCTGCTAAAGGAAGCGGAACACGT
AGAAAGCCAGTCCGCAGAAACGGTGCTGACCCCGGATGAATGTCAGCTACTGGGCTATCTGGACAAGGGA
AAACGCAAGCGCAAAGAGAAAGCAGGTAGCTTGCAGTGGGCTTACATGGCGATAGCTAGACTGGGCGGTT
TTATGGACAGCAAGCG
