>Addgene plasmid #75448 | pECT1D | addgene partial sequence | sequence record 147331 | Neo-R 5'-GCCCAGTCATAGCCGAATAG-3'
ATCATGCGAAACGATCCTCATCCTGTCTCTTGATCAGATCTTGATCCCCTGCGCCATCAGATCCTTGGCG
GCAAGAAAGCCATCCAGTTTACTTTGCAGGGCTTCCCAACCTTACCAGAGGGCGCCCCAGCTGGCAATTC
CGGTTCGCTTGCTGTCCATAAAACCGCCCAGTCTAGCTATCGCCATGTAAGCCCACTGCAAGCTACCTGC
TTTCTCTTTGCGCTTGCGTTTTCCCTTGTCCAGATAGCCCAGTAGCTGACATTCATCCGGGGTCAGCACC
GTTTCTGCGGACTGGCTTTCTACGTGTTCCGCTTCCTTTAGCAGCCCTTGCGCCCTGAGTGCTTGCGGCA
GCGTGAGCTTCAAAAGCGCTCTGAAGTTCCTATACTTTCTAGAGAATAGGAACTTCGAACTGCAGGTCGA
CGGATCCCCGGAATCATGGTACTTTCTCCTCCGCGGTTACAACTGAAGACGGTTCGCCTGGCCCGCGTTC
AGCATATTGGGGGCCACTTCGTTGGTGTTTTCTTCGTTTTTGTTCGCCGCCTGCCCGCTTTCCAGTCGGG
AAACCTGTCGTGCCAGTTGCATTAATGAATCGGCCAACGCGCGGGGAGAGGCGGTTTGCGTATTGGGAGC
CAGGGTGGTTTTTCTTTTCACCAGTGAGACGGGCAACAGCTGATTCTCGAGGGGGGG
